>Addgene plasmid #143508 | TFORF1503 | addgene full sequence | sequence record 400354 | Addgene NGS Result
TTAATGTAGTCTTATGCAATACTCTTGTAGTCTTGCAACATGGTAACGATGAGTTAGCAACATGCCTTAC
AAGGAGAGAAAAAGCACCGTGCATGCCGATTGGTGGAAGTAAGGTGGTACGATCGTGCCTTATTAGGAAG
GCAACAGACGGGTCTGACATGGATTGGACGAACCACTGAATTGCCGCATTGCAGAGATATTGTATTTAAG
TGCCTAGCTCGATACATAAACGGGTCTCTCTGGTTAGACCAGATCTGAGCCTGGGAGCTCTCTGGCTAAC
TAGGGAACCCACTGCTTAAGCCTCAATAAAGCTTGCCTTGAGTGCTTCAAGTAGTGTGTGCCCGTCTGTT
GTGTGACTCTGGTAACTAGAGATCCCTCAGACCCTTTTAGTCAGTGTGGAAAATCTCTAGCAGTGGCGCC
CGAACAGGGACTTGAAAGCGAAAGGGAAACCAGAGGAGCTCTCTCGACGCAGGACTCGGCTTGCTGAAGC
GCGCACGGCAAGAGGCGAGGGGCGGCGACTGGTGAGTACGCCAAAAATTTTGACTAGCGGAGGCTAGAAG
GAGAGAGATGGGTGCGAGAGCGTCAGTATTAAGCGGGGGAGAATTAGATCGCGATGGGAAAAAATTCGGT
TAAGGCCAGGGGGAAAGAAAAAATATAAATTAAAACATATAGTATGGGCAAGCAGGGAGCTAGAACGATT
CGCAGTTAATCCTGGCCTGTTAGAAACATCAGAAGGCTGTAGACAAATACTGGGACAGCTACAACCATCC
CTTCAGACAGGATCAGAAGAACTTAGATCATTATATAATACAGTAGCAACCCTCTATTGTGTGCATCAAA
GGATAGAGATAAAAGACACCAAGGAAGCTTTAGACAAGATAGAGGAAGAGCAAAACAAAAGTAAGACCAC
CGCACAGCAAGCGGCCGCTGATCTTCAGACCTGGAGGAGGAGATATGAGGGACAATTGGAGAAGTGAATT
ATATAAATATAAAGTAGTAAAAATTGAACCATTAGGAGTAGCACCCACCAAGGCAAAGAGAAGAGTGGTG
CAGAGAGAAAAAAGAGCAGTGGGAATAGGAGCTTTGTTCCTTGGGTTCTTGGGAGCAGCAGGAAGCACTA
TGGGCGCAGCGTCAATGACGCTGACGGTACAGGCCAGACAATTATTGTCTGGTATAGTGCAGCAGCAGAA
CAATTTGCTGAGGGCTATTGAGGCGCAACAGCATCTGTTGCAACTCACAGTCTGGGGCATCAAGCAGCTC
CAGGCAAGAATCCTGGCTGTGGAAAGATACCTAAAGGATCAACAGCTCCTGGGGATTTGGGGTTGCTCTG
GAAAACTCATTTGCACCACTGCTGTGCCTTGGAATGCTAGTTGGAGTAATAAATCTCTGGAACAGATTTG
GAATCACACGACCTGGATGGAGTGGGACAGAGAAATTAACAATTACACAAGCTTAATACACTCCTTAATT
GAAGAATCGCAAAACCAGCAAGAAAAGAATGAACAAGAATTATTGGAATTAGATAAATGGGCAAGTTTGT
GGAATTGGTTTAACATAACAAATTGGCTGTGGTATATAAAATTATTCATAATGATAGTAGGAGGCTTGGT
AGGTTTAAGAATAGTTTTTGCTGTACTTTCTATAGTGAATAGAGTTAGGCAGGGATATTCACCATTATCG
TTTCAGACCCACCTCCCAACCCCGAGGGGACCCATGCATTGCATCTCAATTAGTCAGCAACCAGGTGTGG
AAAGTCCCCAGGCTCCCCAGCAGGCAGAAGTATGCAAAGCATGCGTCTCAATTAGTCAGCAACCATAGTC
CCGCCCCTAACTCCGCCCATCCCGCCCCTAACTCCGCCCAGTTCCGCCCATTCTCCGCCCCATGGCTGAC
TAATTTTTTTTATTTATGCAGAGGCCGAGGCCGCCTCGGCCTCTGAGCTATTCCAGAAGTAGTGAGGAGG
CTTTTTTGGAGGCCTAGGCTTTTGCAAAAAGCTTTCTAGAGGTACCACCGGAGCTTACCATGACCGAGTA
CAAGCCCACGGTGCGCCTCGCCACCCGCGACGACGTCCCCAGGGCCGTACGCACCCTCGCCGCCGCGTTC
GCCGACTACCCCGCCACGCGCCACACCGTCGATCCGGACCGCCACATCGAGCGGGTCACCGAGCTGCAAG
AACTCTTCCTCACGCGCGTCGGGCTCGACATCGGCAAGGTGTGGGTCGCGGACGACGGCGCCGCCGTGGC
GGTCTGGACCACGCCGGAGAGCGTCGAAGCGGGGGCGGTGTTCGCCGAGATCGGCCCGCGCATGGCCGAG
TTGAGCGGTTCCCGGCTGGCCGCGCAGCAACAGATGGAAGGCCTCCTGGCGCCGCACCGGCCCAAGGAGC
CCGCGTGGTTCCTGGCCACCGTCGGCGTCTCGCCCGACCACCAGGGCAAGGGTCTGGGCAGCGCCGTCGT
GCTCCCCGGAGTGGAGGCGGCCGAGCGCGCCGGGGTGCCCGCCTTCCTGGAGACCTCCGCGCCCCGCAAC
CTCCCCTTCTACGAGCGGCTCGGCTTCACCGTCACCGCCGACGTCGAGGTGCCCGAAGGACCGCGCACCT
GGTGCATGACCCGCAAGCCCGGTGCCAGTTAACGAATTCTAGATCTTGAGACAAATGGCAGTATTCATCC
ACAATTTTAAAAGAAAAGGGGGGATTGGGGGGTACAGTGCAGGGGAAAGAATAGTAGACATAATAGCAAC
AGACATACAAACTAAAGAATTACAAAAACAAATTACAAAAATTCAAAATTTTCGGGTTTATTACAGGGAC
AGCAGAGATCCACTTTGGCGCCGGCTCGAGGCCTGCAGGTGCAAAGATGGATAAAGTTTTAAACAGAGAG
GAATCTTTGCAGCTAATGGACCTTCTAGGTCTTGAAAGGAGTGGGAATTGGCTCCGGTGCCCGTCAGTGG
GCAGAGCGCACATCGCCCACAGTCCCCGAGAAGTTGGGGGGAGGGGTCGGCAATTGAACCGGTGCCTAGA
GAAGGTGGCGCGGGGTAAACTGGGAAAGTGATGTCGTGTACTGGCTCCGCCTTTTTCCCGAGGGTGGGGG
AGAACCGTATATAAGTGCAGTAGTCGCCGTGAACGTTCTTTTTCGCAACGGGTTTGCCGCCAGAACACAG
GTAAGTGCCGTGTGTGGTTCCCGCGGGCCTGGCCTCTTTACGGGTTATGGCCCTTGCGTGCCTTGAATTA
CTTCCACCTGGCTGCAGTACGTGATTCTTGATCCCGAGCTTCGGGTTGGAAGTGGGTGGGAGAGTTCGAG
GCCTTGCGCTTAAGGAGCCCCTTCGCCTCGTGCTTGAGTTGAGGCCTGGCCTGGGCGCTGGGGCCGCCGC
GTGCGAATCTGGTGGCACCTTCGCGCCTGTCTCGCTGCTTTCGATAAGTCTCTAGCCATTTAAAATTTTT
GATGACCTGCTGCGACGCTTTTTTTCTGGCAAGATAGTCTTGTAAATGCGGGCCAAGATCTGCACACTGG
TATTTCGGTTTTTGGGGCCGCGGGCGGCGACGGGGCCCGTGCGTCCCAGCGCACATGTTCGGCGAGGCGG
GGCCTGCGAGCGCGGCCACCGAGAATCGGACGGGGGTAGTCTCAAGCTGGCCGGCCTGCTCTGGTGCCTG
GCCTCGCGCCGCCGTGTATCGCCCCGCCCTGGGCGGCAAGGCTGGCCCGGTCGGCACCAGTTGCGTGAGC
GGAAAGATGGCCGCTTCCCGGCCCTGCTGCAGGGAGCTCAAAATGGAGGACGCGGCGCTCGGGAGAGCGG
GCGGGTGAGTCACCCACACAAAGGAAAAGGGCCTTTCCGTCCTCAGCCGTCGCTTCATGTGACTCCACGG
AGTACCGGGCGCCGTCCAGGCACCTCGATTAGTTCTCGAGCTTTTGGAGTACGTCGTCTTTAGGTTGGGG
GGAGGGGTTTTATGCGATGGAGTTTCCCCACACTGAGTGGGTGGAGACTGAAGTTAGGCCAGCTTGGCAC
TTGATGTAATTCTCCTTGGAATTTGCCCTTTTTGAGTTTGGATCTTGGTTCATTCTCAAGCCTCAGACAG
TGGTTCAAAGTTTTTTTCTTCCATTTCAGGTGTCGTGAGGCTAGCACCGCCACCATGTCCCTGGTAGATT
TGGGAAAGAAGCTTTTAGAAGCGGCACGAGCAGGTCAAGATGATGAAGTTCGTATTTTGATGGCAAATGG
AGCTCCCTTTACTACAGACTGGCTGGGAACTTCTCCACTTCATCTAGCAGCACAGTATGGTCATTATTCC
ACCACAGAGGTACTGCTGCGAGCTGGTGTGAGCAGAGATGCCAGAACCAAAGTGGACCGAACACCATTAC
ATATGGCAGCTTCTGAGGGCCATGCCAGCATAGTAGAGGTTTTACTTAAGCATGGTGCTGATGTCAATGC
AAAGGACATGTTAAAGATGACAGCTCTCCATTGGGCCACAGAACACAATCATCAAGAGGTGGTGGAACTT
TTAATCAAATATGGTGCTGATGTACACACGCAAAGTAAATTTTGTAAAACTGCATTTGATATTTCAATAG
ACAATGGAAATGAAGATTTAGCAGAGATATTACAGATTGCTATGCAGAACCAAATCAACACAAACCCAGA
GAGTCCTGACACTGTGACAATACATGCTGCAACACCACAGTTTATCATTGGACCTGGAGGGGTGGTGAAC
CTAACAGATGAAACGGGTGTATCTGCTGTTCAGTTTGGAAACTCTTCTACATCAGTATTAGCTACATTAG
CTGCCTTAGCTGAAGCATCTGCTCCATTGTCCAATTCTTCAGAAACTCCAGTAGTGGCCACAGAAGAAGT
AGTTACTGCAGAATCTGTGGATGGTGCCATTCAGCAAGTAGTTAGTTCAGGGGGTCAGCAAGTCATCACA
ATAGTTACAGATGGAATTCAGCTTGGAAATTTGCACTCTATTCCAACCAGTGGAATTGGTCAGCCCATCA
TTGTGACCATGCCAGATGGACAACAAGTATTAACAGTACCAGCAACAGACATTGCTGAAGAAACTGTTAT
AAGTGAAGAACCACCAGCTAAGAGACAATGTATCGAAATAATTGAAAACCGGGTGGAATCTGCAGAAATA
GAAGTAAGGAGTCTTTTACCCGGTGTGCTTTGCCGCAGTCATCCAAAATAGTAATGAACTAGTCCGTAAC
TTGAAAGTATTTCGATTTCTTGGCTTTATATATCTTGTGGAAAGGACGAACCGGGTCCGCACCCGGCAAT
ACCACGCGTTAAGTCGACAATCAACCTCTGGATTACAAAATTTGTGAAAGATTGACTGGTATTCTTAACT
ATGTTGCTCCTTTTACGCTATGTGGATACGCTGCTTTAATGCCTTTGTATCATGCTATTGCTTCCCGTAT
GGCTTTCATTTTCTCCTCCTTGTATAAATCCTGGTTGCTGTCTCTTTATGAGGAGTTGTGGCCCGTTGTC
AGGCAACGTGGCGTGGTGTGCACTGTGTTTGCTGACGCAACCCCCACTGGTTGGGGCATTGCCACCACCT
GTCAGCTCCTTTCCGGGACTTTCGCTTTCCCCCTCCCTATTGCCACGGCGGAACTCATCGCCGCCTGCCT
TGCCCGCTGCTGGACAGGGGCTCGGCTGTTGGGCACTGACAATTCCGTGGTGTTGTCGGGGAAATCATCG
TCCTTTCCTTGGCTGCTCGCCTGTGTTGCCACCTGGATTCTGCGCGGGACGTCCTTCTGCTACGTCCCTT
CGGCCCTCAATCCAGCGGACCTTCCTTCCCGCGGCCTGCTGCCGGCTCTGCGGCCTCTTCCGCGTCTTCG
CCTTCGCCCTCAGACGAGTCGGATCTCCCTTTGGGCCGCCTCCCCGCGTCGACTTTAAGACCAATGACTT
ACAAGGCAGCTGTAGATCTTAGCCACTTTTTAAAAGAAAAGGGGGGACTGGAAGGGCTAATTCACTCCCA
ACGAAGACAAGATCTGCTTTTTGCTTGTACTGGGTCTCTCTGGTTAGACCAGATCTGAGCCTGGGAGCTC
TCTGGCTAACTAGGGAACCCACTGCTTAAGCCTCAATAAAGCTTGCCTTGAGTGCTTCAAGTAGTGTGTG
CCCGTCTGTTGTGTGACTCTGGTAACTAGAGATCCCTCAGACCCTTTTAGTCAGTGTGGAAAATCTCTAG
CAGTACGTATAGTAGTTCATGTCATCTTATTATTCAGTATTTATAACTTGCAAAGAAATGAATATCAGAG
AGTGAGAGGAACTTGTTTATTGCAGCTTATAATGGTTACAAATAAAGCAATAGCATCACAAATTTCACAA
ATAAAGCATTTTTTTCACTGCATTCTAGTTGTGGTTTGTCCAAACTCATCAATGTATCTTATCATGTCTG
GCTCTAGCTATCCCGCCCCTAACTCCGCCCATCCCGCCCCTAACTCCGCCCAGTTCCGCCCATTCTCCGC
CCCATGGCTGACTAATTTTTTTTATTTATGCAGAGGCCGAGGCCGCCTCGGCCTCTGAGCTATTCCAGAA
GTAGTGAGGAGGCTTTTTTGGAGGCCTAGGGACGTACCCAATTCGCCCTATAGTGAGTCGTATTACGCGC
GCTCACTGGCCGTCGTTTTACAACGTCGTGACTGGGAAAACCCTGGCGTTACCCAACTTAATCGCCTTGC
AGCACATCCCCCTTTCGCCAGCTGGCGTAATAGCGAAGAGGCCCGCACCGATCGCCCTTCCCAACAGTTG
CGCAGCCTGAATGGCGAATGGG
[124 nt withheld, positions 6743-6866]
C
[91 nt withheld, positions 6868-6958]
A
[49 nt withheld, positions 6960-7008]
CCTTTGACGTTGGAGTCCACGTTCTTT
[37 nt withheld, positions 7036-7072]
ACCCTATCTCGGTCTATTCTTTTGATTTATAAGGGATTTTGCCGATTTCGGCCTATTGGTTAAAAAATGA
GCTGATTTAACAAAAATTTAACGCGAATTTTAACAAAATATTAACGCTTACAATTTAGGTGGCACTTTTC
GGGGAAATGTGCGCGGAACCCCTATTTGTTTATTTTTCTAAATACATTCAAATATGTATCCGCTCATGAG
ACAATAACCCTGATAAATGCTTCAATAATATTGAAAAAGGAAGAGTATGAGTATTCAACATTTCCGTGTC
GCCCTTATTCCCTTTTTTGCGGCATTTTGCCTTCCTGTTTTTGCTCACCCAGAAACGCTGGTGAAAGTAA
AAGATGCTGAAGATCAGTTGGGTGCACGAGTGGGTTACATCGAACTGGATCTCAACAGCGGTAAGATCCT
TGAGAGTTTTCGCCCCGAAGAACGTTTTCCAATGATGAGCACTTTTAAAGTTCTGCTATGTGGCGCGGTA
TTATCCCGTATTGACGCCGGGCAAGAGCAACTCGGTCGCCGCATACACTATTCTCAGAATGACTTGGTTG
AGTACTCACCAGTCACAGAAAAGCATCTTACGGATGGCATGACAGTAAGAGAATTATGCAGTGCTGCCAT
AACCATGAGTGATAACACTGCGGCCAACTTACTTCTGACAACGATCGGAGGACCGAAGGAGCTAACCGCT
TTTTTGCACAACATGGGGGATCATGTAACTCGCCTTGATCGTTGGGAACCGGAGCTGAATGAAGCCATAC
CAAACGACGAGCGTGACACCACGATGCCTGTAGCAATGGCAACAACGTTGCGCAAACTATTAACTGGCGA
ACTACTTACTCTAGCTTCCCGGCAACAATTAATAGACTGGATGGAGGCGGATAAAGTTGCAGGACCACTT
CTGCGCTCGGCCCTTCCGGCTGGCTGGTTTATTGCTGATAAATCTGGAGCCGGTGAGCGTGGGTCTCGCG
GTATCATTGCAGCACTGGGGCCAGATGGTAAGCCCTCCCGTATCGTAGTTATCTACACGACGGGGAGTCA
GGCAACTATGGATGAACGAAATAGACAGATCGCTGAGATAGGTGCCTCACTGATTAAGCATTGGTAACTG
TCAGACCAAGTTTACTCATATATACTTTAGATTGATTTAAAACTTCATTTTTAATTTAAAAGGATCTAGG
TGAAGATCCTTTTTGATAATCTCATGACCAAAATCCCTTAACGTGAGTTTTCGTTCCACTGAGCGTCAGA
CCCCGTAGAAAAGATCAAAGGATCTTCTTGAGATCCTTTTTTTCTGCGCGTAATCTGCTGCTTGCAAACA
AAAAAACCACCGCTACCAGCGGTGGTTTGTTTGCCGGATCAAGAGCTACCAACTCTTTTTCCGAAGGTAA
CTGGCTTCAGCAGAGCGCAGATACCAAATACTGTTCTTCTAGTGTAGCCGTAGTTAGGCCACCACTTCAA
GAACTCTGTAGCACCGCCTACATACCTCGCTCTGCTAATCCTGTTACCAGTGGCTGCTGCCAGTGGCGAT
AAGTCGTGTCTTACCGGGTTGGACTCAAGACGATAGTTACCGGATAAGGCGCAGCGGTCGGGCTGAACGG
GGGGTTCGTGCACACAGCCCAGCTTGGAGCGAACGACCTACACCGAACTGAGATACCTACAGCGTGAGCT
ATGAGAAAGCGCCACGCTTCCCGAAGGGAGAAAGGCGGACAGGTATCCGGTAAGCGGCAGGGTCGGAACA
GGAGAGCGCACGAGGGAGCTTCCAGGGGGAAACGCCTGGTATCTTTATAGTCCTGTCGGGTTTCGCCACC
TCTGACTTGAGCGTCGATTTTTGTGATGCTCGTCAGGGGGGCGGAGCCTATGGAAAAACGCCAGCAACGC
GGCCTTTTTACGGTTCCTGGCCTTTTGCTGGCCTTTTGCTCACATGTTCTTTCCTGCGTTATCCCCTGAT
TCTGTGGATAACCGTATTACCGCCTTTGAGTGAGCTGATACCGCTCGCCGCAGCCGAACGACCGAGCGCA
GCGAGTCAGTGAGCGAGGAAGCGGAAGAGCGCCCAATACGCAAACCGCCTCTCCCCGCGCGTTGGCCGAT
TCATTAATGCAGCTGGCACGACAGGTTTCCCGACTGGAAAGCGGGCAGTGAGCGCAACGCAATTAATGTG
AGTTAGCTCACTCATTAGGCACCCCAGGCTTTACACTTTATGCTTCCGGCTCGTATGTTGTGTGGAATTG
TGAGCGGATAACAATTTCACACAGGAAACAGCTATGACCATGATTACGCCAAGCGCGCAATTAACCCTCA
CTAAAGGGAACAAAAGCTGGAGCTGCAAGC
Features (pLannotate 1.2.2; 31 found; start..end, strand, type, name):
      5..231     +  promoter       RSV promoter: Rous sarcoma virus enhancer/promoter
    232..412     +  LTR            5' LTR (truncated): truncated 5' long terminal repeat (LTR) from HIV-1
    459..584     +  misc_feature   HIV-1 Ψ: packaging signal of human immunodeficiency virus type 1
    568..931     +  CDS            HIV-1 gag (fragment): gag protein from human immunodeficiency virus 1; gag
   1077..1310    +  misc_feature   RRE: The Rev response element (RRE) of HIV-1 allows for Rev-dependent mRNA export from the nucleus to the cytoplasm.
   1687..1713    +  CDS            Rev (fragment): human immunodeficiency virus 1 (HIV-1) Rev protein; rev; enhances nuclear export of unspliced and incompletely spliced viral mRNAs
   1720..1743    +  promoter       SV40 promoter (fragment): SV40 early promoter
   1744..1815    +  promoter       SV40 promoter (fragment): SV40 enhancer and early promoter
   1839..1974    +  rep_origin     SV40 ori: SV40 origin of replication
   2020..2616    +  CDS            PuroR (fragment): puromycin N-acetyltransferase; pac from Streptomyces; confers resistance to puromycin
   2665..2782    +  misc_feature   cPPT/CTS: central polypurine tract and central termination sequence of HIV-1
   2847..2913    +  CDS            small t antigen (fragment): SV40 (simian virus 40) small t antigen
   2920..4098    +  promoter       EF-1α promoter: strong constitutive promoter for human elongation factor EF-1α
   4115..5128    +  CDS            Gabpb1 (fragment): GABP1_MOUSE - Also known as Gabpb, Gabpb2. Experimental evidence at protein level: Swiss-Prot protein existence level 1. Transcription factor capable of interacting with purine rich repeats (GA repeats) (PubMed:25200183). Acts as a a master regulator of nuclear-encoded mitochondrial genes (PubMed:25200183). From Mus musculus (Mouse).
   5174..5227    +  promoter       U6 promoter (fragment): RNA polymerase III promoter for human U6 snRNA
   5269..5857    +  misc_feature   WPRE: woodchuck hepatitis virus posttranscriptional regulatory element
   5908..5927    +  misc_feature   cPPT/CTS (fragment): central polypurine tract and central termination sequence of HIV-1
   5929..6162    +  LTR            3' LTR (ΔU3): self-inactivating 3' long terminal repeat (LTR) from HIV-1
   6240..6361    +  polyA_signal   SV40 poly(A) signal: SV40 polyadenylation signal
   6401..6536    +  rep_origin     SV40 ori: SV40 origin of replication
   6557..6575    -  promoter       T7 promoter: promoter for bacteriophage T7 RNA polymerase
   6583..6738    +  CDS            lacZα (fragment): LacZα fragment of β-galactosidase; lacZ fragment
   6743..7171    +  rep_origin     f1 ori (sequence partly withheld): f1 bacteriophage origin of replication; arrow indicates direction of (+) strand synthesis
   7224..7328    +  promoter       AmpR promoter: bla
   7329..8189    +  CDS            AmpR: β-lactamase; bla; confers resistance to ampicillin, carbenicillin, and related antibiotics
   8360..8948    +  rep_origin     ori: high-copy-number ColE1/pMB1/pBR322/pUC origin of replication
   9131..9223    +  CDS            lacI (fragment): lac repressor; lacI; The lac repressor binds to the lac operator to inhibit transcription in E. coli. This inhibition can be relieved by adding lactose or isopropyl-β-D-thiogalactopyranoside (IPTG).
   9236..9257    +  protein_bind   CAP binding site: CAP binding activates transcription in the presence of cAMP. E. coli catabolite activator protein
   9272..9302    +  promoter       lac promoter: promoter for the E. coli lac operon
   9310..9326    +  protein_bind   lac operator: The lac repressor binds to the lac operator to inhibit transcription in E. coli. This inhibition can be relieved by adding lactose or isopropyl-β-D-thiogalactopyranoside (IPTG). lac repressor encoded by lacI
   9371..9389    +  promoter       T3 promoter: promoter for bacteriophage T3 RNA polymerase
