[The description below was written by a language model from this plasmid's Addgene catalogue record and pLannotate feature annotations shown in this document.]
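Description:
TFORF1503 is a third-generation-style, self-inactivating lentiviral expression plasmid built on the pLX_TRC317 backbone, carrying the human transcription factor gene GABPB1 as one member of a barcoded transcription factor ORF collection. In bacteria it is maintained through a high-copy ColE1/pUC-type origin and selected with ampicillin via the β-lactamase gene. An f1 origin and remnants of a lacZα/lac promoter cloning region flanked by T7 and T3 promoters are also present in the backbone. The depositor notes that the plasmid can recombine, as lentiviral vectors with repeated LTRs often do.

The viral portion begins with an RSV promoter fused to a truncated HIV-1 5' LTR, which drives production of the genomic RNA in packaging cells. It is followed by the Ψ packaging signal with a gag fragment, the Rev response element for nuclear export, and a cPPT/CTS element that aids nuclear import. The portion ends in a ΔU3 3' LTR that inactivates LTR promoter activity after integration. Within this unit, an SV40 early promoter drives the puromycin N-acetyltransferase gene for selection of transduced mammalian cells, and a separate EF-1α promoter drives the GABPB1 ORF, with a WPRE downstream to enhance transcript expression. The automated annotation labels the ORF as a fragment of mouse Gabpb1, which probably reflects homology matching, since the catalogue lists the insert as human. The unique 24-bp barcode described for the collection is not annotated in the feature table, so its position is not stated. The construct is intended for overexpressing this factor in mammalian cells, where the barcode allows it to be identified in pooled screens such as directed differentiation studies.
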