Addgene plasmid #143508: TFORF1503
Purpose: Lentiviral vector for overexpressing transcription factor ORFs with unique 24-bp barcodes. Barcodes facilitate identification of transcription factors in pooled screens.
Depositing lab: Feng Zhang. Depositing organization: Broad Institute. Publication: A transcription factor atlas of directed differentiation. Joung J, Ma S, Tay T, Geiger-Schuller KR, Kirchgatterer PC, Verdine VK, Guo B, Arias-Garcia MA, Allen WE, Singh A, Kuksenko O, Abudayyeh OO, Gootenberg JS, Fu Z, Macrae RK, Buenrostro JD, Regev A, Zhang F. Cell. 2023 Jan 5;186(1):209-229.e26. doi: 10.1016/j.cell.2022.11.026. PubMed 36608654.
Backbone
  Vector backbone: pLX_TRC317
  Backbone manufacturer: Broad Institute Genetic Perturbation Platform
  Backbone size w/o insert (bp): 8264
  Vector type: Mammalian Expression, Lentiviral
  Selectable markers: Puromycin
Growth in bacteria
  Bacterial resistance: Ampicillin, 100 μg/mL
  Growth temperature: 37°C
  Growth strain: NEB Stable
  Copy number: High Copy
Gene/Insert
  Gene/Insert name: GABPB1
  Species: H. sapiens (human)
  Insert size (bp): 1148
  Entrez Gene: GABPB1 (a.k.a. BABPB2, E4TF1, E4TF1-47, E4TF1-53, E4TF1B, GABPB, GABPB-1, GABPB2, NRF2B1, NRF2B2)
  Promoter: EF1a
  Cloning method: Unknown
  Sequencing primers: 5′ GGGTGGAGACTGAAGTTAGGCCAG; 3′ CACATAGCGTAAAAGGAGCAACATAG
Terms and licenses: Academic/Nonprofit Terms; Industry Terms: Not Available to Industry
Depositor comments: NM_181427,NM_016655,ENST00000396464,ENST00000359031 . The transcription factor ORF portion of this plasmid was synthesized by Genewiz. Please test multiple small colonies in case of plasmid recombination. To make this collection available in a timely manner, a portion of this collection was not fully sequenced by Addgene. If an Addgene verified full plasmid sequence is not available, please contact us prior to placing an order to request the full sequence.
How to cite: TFORF1503 was a gift from Feng Zhang (Addgene plasmid # 143508 ; http://n2t.net/addgene:143508 ; RRID:Addgene_143508)
