>Addgene plasmid #143508 | TFORF1503 | depositor partial sequence | sequence record 282654 | Insert
ACCGCCACCATGTCCCTGGTAGATTTGGGAAAGAAGCTTTTAGAAGCGGCACGAGCAGGTCAAGATGATG
AAGTTCGTATTTTGATGGCAAATGGAGCTCCCTTTACTACAGACTGGCTGGGAACTTCTCCACTTCATCT
AGCAGCACAGTATGGTCATTATTCCACCACAGAGGTACTGCTGCGAGCTGGTGTGAGCAGAGATGCCAGA
ACCAAAGTGGACCGAACACCATTACATATGGCAGCTTCTGAGGGCCATGCCAGCATAGTAGAGGTTTTAC
TTAAGCATGGTGCTGATGTCAATGCAAAGGACATGTTAAAGATGACAGCTCTCCATTGGGCCACAGAACA
CAATCATCAAGAGGTGGTGGAACTTTTAATCAAATATGGTGCTGATGTACACACGCAAAGTAAATTTTGT
AAAACTGCATTTGATATTTCAATAGACAATGGAAATGAAGATTTAGCAGAGATATTACAGATTGCTATGC
AGAACCAAATCAACACAAACCCAGAGAGTCCTGACACTGTGACAATACATGCTGCAACACCACAGTTTAT
CATTGGACCTGGAGGGGTGGTGAACCTAACAGATGAAACGGGTGTATCTGCTGTTCAGTTTGGAAACTCT
TCTACATCAGTATTAGCTACATTAGCTGCCTTAGCTGAAGCATCTGCTCCATTGTCCAATTCTTCAGAAA
CTCCAGTAGTGGCCACAGAAGAAGTAGTTACTGCAGAATCTGTGGATGGTGCCATTCAGCAAGTAGTTAG
TTCAGGGGGTCAGCAAGTCATCACAATAGTTACAGATGGAATTCAGCTTGGAAATTTGCACTCTATTCCA
ACCAGTGGAATTGGTCAGCCCATCATTGTGACCATGCCAGATGGACAACAAGTATTAACAGTACCAGCAA
CAGACATTGCTGAAGAAACTGTTATAAGTGAAGAACCACCAGCTAAGAGACAATGTATCGAAATAATTGA
AAACCGGGTGGAATCTGCAGAAATAGAAGTAAGGAGTCTTTTACCCGGTGTGCTTTGCCGCAGTCATCCA
AAATAGTAATGAACTAGTCCGTAACTTGAAAGTATTTCGATTTCTTGGCTTTATATATCTTGTGGAAAGG
ACGAACCGGGTCCGCACCCGGCAATACC
