>Addgene plasmid #143508 | TFORF1503 | depositor partial sequence | sequence record 282655 | Barcode
ACCGGGTCCGCACCCGGCAATACC
